Addgene plasmid #178867: pCMV-mCherry-FKBP-TEVp
Purpose: Mammalian expression of mCherry-FKBP-TEVprotease(Δ220-242)
Depositing lab: Shinya Tsukiji. Depositing organization: Nagoya Institute of Technology. Publication: Synthetic Protein Condensates That Inducibly Recruit and Release Protein Activity in Living Cells. Yoshikawa M, Yoshii T, Ikuta M, Tsukiji S. J Am Chem Soc. 2021 May 5;143(17):6434-6446. doi: 10.1021/jacs.0c12375. Epub 2021 Apr 23. PubMed 33890764.
Backbone
  Vector backbone: pmCherry-C1
  Backbone manufacturer: Clontech
  Backbone size w/o insert (bp): 4675
  Vector type: Mammalian Expression
Growth in bacteria
  Bacterial resistance: Kanamycin, 50 μg/mL
  Growth temperature: 37°C
  Growth strain: DH5alpha
  Copy number: High Copy
Gene/Insert
  Gene/Insert name: mCherry-FKBP-TEVprotease(Δ220-242)
  Species: Synthetic
  Insert size (bp): 1016
  Promoter: CMV
  Cloning method: Restriction Enzyme; 5′ cloning site XhoI (not destroyed); 3′ cloning site BamHI (not destroyed)
Terms and licenses: Academic/Nonprofit Terms; Industry Terms: Not Available to Industry
How to cite: pCMV-mCherry-FKBP-TEVp was a gift from Shinya Tsukiji (Addgene plasmid # 178867 ; http://n2t.net/addgene:178867 ; RRID:Addgene_178867)
