[The description below was written by a language model from this plasmid's Addgene catalogue record and pLannotate feature annotations shown in this document.]
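Description:
pCMV-mCherry-FKBP-TEVp is a mammalian expression plasmid built on the Clontech pmCherry-C1 backbone and sequenced at 5,691 nt. It is maintained in E. coli through a high-copy ColE1/pUC-type origin and selected with kanamycin. The single NeoR/KanR gene (Tn5 aminoglycoside phosphotransferase) sits behind tandem bacterial (bla) and SV40 early promoters and is followed by the HSV TK polyadenylation signal. This arrangement gives kanamycin resistance in bacteria and can also support G418 selection in mammalian cells. An f1 origin is also present, a standard backbone element for single-stranded DNA production. The short annotated ble, bGH poly(A) and SV40 large T fragments appear to be backbone remnants or partial matches rather than functional parts.

The payload is one open reading frame driven by the human CMV immediate-early enhancer and promoter and terminated by the SV40 poly(A) signal. It encodes mCherry at the N-terminus, followed by human FKBP12 (FKBP1A) and then a truncated tobacco etch virus protease lacking residues 220–242. The domains are joined by short linkers derived from multiple cloning site sequence. The FKBP-TEVp portion was inserted between XhoI and BamHI sites, both of which are retained.

mCherry lets the fusion be located by red fluorescence, and FKBP is a ligand-binding domain widely used for chemically controlled protein association. TEV protease cleaves its specific recognition sequence in substrate proteins. The associated publication concerns synthetic protein condensates that inducibly recruit and release protein activity in living cells, so this construct probably served as a trackable protease cargo there. The record does not state the particular ligand, binding partner or substrate used.
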