Features (pLannotate 1.2.2; 17 found; start..end, strand, type, name):
     51..354     +  enhancer       CMV enhancer: human cytomegalovirus immediate early enhancer
    355..558     +  promoter       CMV promoter: human cytomegalovirus (CMV) immediate early promoter
    603..1310    +  CDS            mCherry: mCherry is a basic (constitutively fluorescent) red fluorescent protein published in 2004, derived from Discosoma sp.. It is reported to be a very rapidly-maturing monomer with low acid sensitivity.
   1311..1331    +  misc_feature   MCS (fragment): multiple cloning site
   1332..1655    +  CDS            FKBP1A: FKB1A_HUMAN - Also known as FKBP1, FKBP12. Experimental evidence at protein level: Swiss-Prot protein existence level 1. Keeps in an inactive conformation TGFBR1, the TGF-beta type I serine/threonine kinase receptor, preventing TGF-beta receptor activation in absence of ligand. Recruits SMAD7 to ACVR1B which prevents the association of SMAD2 and SMAD3 with the activin receptor complex, thereby blocking the activin signal. May modulate the RYR1 calcium channel activity. PPIases accelerate the folding of proteins. It catalyzes the cis-trans isomerization of proline imidic peptide bonds in oligop
   1656..1679    +  misc_feature   MCS (fragment): multiple cloning site
   1683..2336    +  CDS            POLG_TEV (fragment): Experimental evidence at protein level: Swiss-Prot protein existence level 1. [Nuclear inclusion protein A]: has RNA-binding and proteolytic activities. From Tobacco etch virus (TEV).
   2362..2446    +  CDS            large T antigen (fragment): large T antigen from SV40 (simian virus 40)
   2469..2590    +  polyA_signal   SV40 poly(A) signal: SV40 polyadenylation signal
   2624..3052    -  rep_origin     f1 ori (sequence partly withheld): f1 bacteriophage origin of replication; arrow indicates direction of (+) strand synthesis
   3079..3183    +  promoter       AmpR promoter: bla
   3185..3542    +  promoter       SV40 promoter: SV40 enhancer and early promoter
   3577..4371    +  CDS            NeoR/KanR: aminoglycoside phosphotransferase from Tn5; aph(3')-II (or nptII); confers resistance to neomycin, kanamycin, and G418 (Geneticin®)
   4392..4544    +  CDS            ble (fragment): BLE_KLEPN - Experimental evidence at protein level: Swiss-Prot protein existence level 1. Binding protein with a strong affinity to the bleomycin family of antibiotics. Binds to CL990; an antimitotic-antibiotic compound. From Klebsiella pneumoniae.
   4603..4650    +  polyA_signal   HSV TK poly(A) signal: herpes simplex virus thymidine kinase polyadenylation signal (Cole and Stacy, 1985)
   4741..4757    -  polyA_signal   bGH poly(A) signal (fragment): bovine growth hormone polyadenylation signal
   4979..5567    +  rep_origin     ori: high-copy-number ColE1/pMB1/pBR322/pUC origin of replication
>Addgene plasmid #178867 | pCMV-mCherry-FKBP-TEVp | addgene full sequence | sequence record 351690 | Addgene NGS Result
TAGTAATCAATTACGGGGTCATTAGTTCATAGCCCATATATGGAGTTCCGCGTTACATAACTTACGGTAA
ATGGCCCGCCTGGCTGACCGCCCAACGACCCCCGCCCATTGACGTCAATAATGACGTATGTTCCCATAGT
AACGCCAATAGGGACTTTCCATTGACGTCAATGGGTGGAGTATTTACGGTAAACTGCCCACTTGGCAGTA
CATCAAGTGTATCATATGCCAAGTACGCCCCCTATTGACGTCAATGACGGTAAATGGCCCGCCTGGCATT
ATGCCCAGTACATGACCTTATGGGACTTTCCTACTTGGCAGTACATCTACGTATTAGTCATCGCTATTAC
CATGGTGATGCGGTTTTGGCAGTACATCAATGGGCGTGGATAGCGGTTTGACTCACGGGGATTTCCAAGT
CTCCACCCCATTGACGTCAATGGGAGTTTGTTTTGGCACCAAAATCAACGGGACTTTCCAAAATGTCGTA
ACAACTCCGCCCCATTGACGCAAATGGGCGGTAGGCGTGTACGGTGGGAGGTCTATATAAGCAGAGCTGG
TTTAGTGAACCGTCAGATCCGCTAGCGCTACCGGTCGCCACCATGGTGAGCAAGGGCGAGGAGGATAACA
TGGCCATCATCAAGGAGTTCATGCGCTTCAAGGTGCACATGGAGGGCTCCGTGAACGGCCACGAGTTCGA
GATCGAGGGCGAGGGCGAGGGCCGCCCCTACGAGGGCACCCAGACCGCCAAGCTGAAGGTGACCAAGGGT
GGCCCCCTGCCCTTCGCCTGGGACATCCTGTCCCCTCAGTTCATGTACGGCTCCAAGGCCTACGTGAAGC
ACCCCGCCGACATCCCCGACTACTTGAAGCTGTCCTTCCCCGAGGGCTTCAAGTGGGAGCGCGTGATGAA
CTTCGAGGACGGCGGCGTGGTGACCGTGACCCAGGACTCCTCCCTGCAGGACGGCGAGTTCATCTACAAG
GTGAAGCTGCGCGGCACCAACTTCCCCTCCGACGGCCCCGTAATGCAGAAGAAGACCATGGGCTGGGAGG
CCTCCTCCGAGCGGATGTACCCCGAGGACGGCGCCCTGAAGGGCGAGATCAAGCAGAGGCTGAAGCTGAA
GGACGGCGGCCACTACGACGCTGAGGTCAAGACCACCTACAAGGCCAAGAAGCCCGTGCAGCTGCCCGGC
GCCTACAACGTCAACATCAAGTTGGACATCACCTCCCACAACGAGGACTACACCATCGTGGAACAGTACG
AACGCGCCGAGGGCCGCCACTCCACCGGCGGCATGGACGAGCTGTACAAGTCCGGACTCAGATCTCGAGC
TATGGGAGTGCAGGTGGAAACCATCTCCCCAGGAGACGGGCGCACCTTCCCCAAGCGCGGCCAGACCTGC
GTGGTGCACTACACCGGGATGCTTGAAGATGGAAAGAAATTTGATTCCTCCCGGGACAGAAACAAGCCCT
TTAAGTTTATGCTAGGCAAGCAGGAGGTGATCCGAGGCTGGGAAGAAGGGGTTGCCCAGATGAGTGTGGG
TCAGAGAGCCAAACTGACTATATCTCCAGATTATGCCTATGGTGCCACTGGGCACCCAGGCATCATCCCA
CCACATGCCACTCTCGTCTTCGATGTGGAGCTTCTAAAACTGGAAGAATTCTGCAGTCGACGGTACCGCA
TGGGCGAGAGCCTTTTCAAGGGCCCGAGGGACTACAACCCGATCTCCAGCACCATCTGTCACCTGACCAA
CGAGAGCGACGGTCACACCACTAGTCTGTACGGCATCGGCTTCGGCCCCTTCATCATCACCAACAAGCAT
CTGTTCAGGAGGAATAACGGCACACTGCTGGTGCAAAGCCTGCACGGCGTGTTCAAAGTGAAGAACACAA
CCACCCTGCAACAGCACCTGATCGACGGCAGGGACATGATTATCATCAGGATGCCCAAGGACTTCCCCCC
CTTTCCCCAGAAACTGAAGTTCAGGGAGCCACAAAGGGAGGAGCGAATCTGCCTGGTGACCACCAACTTC
CAGACCAAGTCCATGAGCAGCATGGTCTCTGATACCAGCTGCACCTTCCCCAGCAGCGACGGCATCTTCT
GGAAGCACTGGATTCAGACGAAGGATGGCCAATGCGGCAGCCCATTGGTGAGCACTAGGGACGGCTTCAT
CGTGGGCATCCACAGCGCCAGCAATTTTACCAATACCAACAACTACTTCACGAGCGTGCCGAAAAACTTC
ATGGAGCTGTTGACCAATCAAGAGGCGCAGCAGTGGGTGAGCGGCTGGAGGCTGAACGCCGACAGCGTTC
TTTGGGGCGGACATAAGGTGTTCATGGTCGGATCCACCGGATCTAGATAACTGATCATAATCAGCCATAC
CACATTTGTAGAGGTTTTACTTGCTTTAAAAAACCTCCCACACCTCCCCCTGAACCTGAAACATAAAATG
AATGCAATTGTTGTTGTTAACTTGTTTATTGCAGCTTATAATGGTTACAAATAAAGCAATAGCATCACAA
ATTTCACAAATAAAGCATTTTTTTCACTGCATTCTAGTTGTGGTTTGTCCAAACTCATCAATGTATCTTA
AGGCGTAAATTGTAAGCGTTAATATTTTGTTAAAATTCGCGTTAAATTTTTGTTAAATCAGCTCATTTTT
TAACCAATAGGCCGAAATCGGCAAAATCCCTTATAAATCAAAAGAATAGACCGAGATAGGGT
[37 nt withheld, positions 2723-2759]
AAAGAACGTGGACTCCAACGTCAAAGG
[49 nt withheld, positions 2787-2835]
T
[91 nt withheld, positions 2837-2927]
G
[124 nt withheld, positions 2929-3052]
CAGGTGGCACTTTTCGGGGAAATGTGCGCGGAACCCCTATTTGTTTATTTTTCTAAATACATTCAAATAT
GTATCCGCTCATGAGACAATAACCCTGATAAATGCTTCAATAATATTGAAAAAGGAAGAGTCCTGAGGCG
GAAAGAACCAGCTGTGGAATGTGTGTCAGTTAGGGTGTGGAAAGTCCCCAGGCTCCCCAGCAGGCAGAAG
TATGCAAAGCATGCATCTCAATTAGTCAGCAACCAGGTGTGGAAAGTCCCCAGGCTCCCCAGCAGGCAGA
AGTATGCAAAGCATGCATCTCAATTAGTCAGCAACCATAGTCCCGCCCCTAACTCCGCCCATCCCGCCCC
TAACTCCGCCCAGTTCCGCCCATTCTCCGCCCCATGGCTGACTAATTTTTTTTATTTATGCAGAGGCCGA
GGCCGCCTCGGCCTCTGAGCTATTCCAGAAGTAGTGAGGAGGCTTTTTTGGAGGCCTAGGCTTTTGCAAA
GATCGATCAAGAGACAGGATGAGGATCGTTTCGCATGATTGAACAAGATGGATTGCACGCAGGTTCTCCG
GCCGCTTGGGTGGAGAGGCTATTCGGCTATGACTGGGCACAACAGACAATCGGCTGCTCTGATGCCGCCG
TGTTCCGGCTGTCAGCGCAGGGGCGCCCGGTTCTTTTTGTCAAGACCGACCTGTCCGGTGCCCTGAATGA
ACTGCAAGACGAGGCAGCGCGGCTATCGTGGCTGGCCACGACGGGCGTTCCTTGCGCAGCTGTGCTCGAC
GTTGTCACTGAAGCGGGAAGGGACTGGCTGCTATTGGGCGAAGTGCCGGGGCAGGATCTCCTGTCATCTC
ACCTTGCTCCTGCCGAGAAAGTATCCATCATGGCTGATGCAATGCGGCGGCTGCATACGCTTGATCCGGC
TACCTGCCCATTCGACCACCAAGCGAAACATCGCATCGAGCGAGCACGTACTCGGATGGAAGCCGGTCTT
GTCGATCAGGATGATCTGGACGAAGAGCATCAGGGGCTCGCGCCAGCCGAACTGTTCGCCAGGCTCAAGG
CGAGCATGCCCGACGGCGAGGATCTCGTCGTGACCCATGGCGATGCCTGCTTGCCGAATATCATGGTGGA
AAATGGCCGCTTTTCTGGATTCATCGACTGTGGCCGGCTGGGTGTGGCGGACCGCTATCAGGACATAGCG
TTGGCTACCCGTGATATTGCTGAAGAGCTTGGCGGCGAATGGGCTGACCGCTTCCTCGTGCTTTACGGTA
TCGCCGCTCCCGATTCGCAGCGCATCGCCTTCTATCGCCTTCTTGACGAGTTCTTCTGAGCGGGACTCTG
GGGTTCGAAATGACCGACCAAGCGACGCCCAACCTGCCATCACGAGATTTCGATTCCACCGCCGCCTTCT
ATGAAAGGTTGGGCTTCGGAATCGTTTTCCGGGACGCCGGCTGGATGATCCTCCAGCGCGGGGATCTCAT
GCTGGAGTTCTTCGCCCACCCTAGGGGGAGGCTAACTGAAACACGGAAGGAGACAATACCGGAAGGAACC
CGCGCTATGACGGCAATAAAAAGACAGAATAAAACGCACGGTGTTGGGTCGTTTGTTCATAAACGCGGGG
TTCGGTCCCAGGGCTGGCACTCTGTCGATACCCCACCGAGACCCCATTGGGGCCAATACGCCCGCGTTTC
TTCCTTTTCCCCACCCCACCCCCCAAGTTCGGGTGAAGGCCCAGGGCTCGCAGCCAACGTCGGGGCGGCA
GGCCCTGCCATAGCCTCAGGTTACTCATATATACTTTAGATTGATTTAAAACTTCATTTTTAATTTAAAA
GGATCTAGGTGAAGATCCTTTTTGATAATCTCATGACCAAAATCCCTTAACGTGAGTTTTCGTTCCACTG
AGCGTCAGACCCCGTAGAAAAGATCAAAGGATCTTCTTGAGATCCTTTTTTTCTGCGCGTAATCTGCTGC
TTGCAAACAAAAAAACCACCGCTACCAGCGGTGGTTTGTTTGCCGGATCAAGAGCTACCAACTCTTTTTC
CGAAGGTAACTGGCTTCAGCAGAGCGCAGATACCAAATACTGTTCTTCTAGTGTAGCCGTAGTTAGGCCA
CCACTTCAAGAACTCTGTATCACCGCCTACATACCTCGCTCTGCTAATCCTGTTACCAGTGGCTGCTGCC
AGTGGCGATAAGTCGTGTCTTACCGGGTTGGACTCAAGACGATAGTTACCGGATAAGGCGCAGCGGTCGG
GCTGAACGGGGGGTTCGTGCACACAGCCCAGCTTGGAGCGAACGACCTACACCGAACTGAGATACCTACA
GCGTGAGCTATGAGAAAGCGCCACGCTTCCCGAAGGGAGAAAGGCGGACAGGTATCCGGTAAGCGGCAGG
GTCGGAACAGGAGAGCGCACGAGGGAGCTTCCAGGGGGAAACGCCTGGTATCTTTATAGTCCTGTCGGGT
TTCGCCACCTCTGACTTGAGCGTCGATTTTTGTGATGCTCGTCAGGGGGGCGGAGCCTATGGAAAAACGC
CAGCAACGCGGCCTTTTTACGGTTCCTGGCCTTTTGCTGGCCTTTTGCTCACATGTTCTTTCCTGCGTTA
TCCCCTGATTCTGTGGATAACCGTATTACCGCCATGCATTAGTTATTAA
